Addgene plasmid #104497: pGP-AAV-CAG-FLEX-jGCaMP7b-WPRE
Purpose: AAV-mediated expression of ultrasensitive protein calcium sensor under the CAG promoter, Cre mediated flip-excision switch
Depositing lab: Douglas Kim & GENIE Project. Depositing organization: HHMI, Janelia Research Campus. Publication: High-performance calcium sensors for imaging activity in neuronal populations and microcompartments. Dana H, Sun Y, Mohar B, Hulse BK, Kerlin AM, Hasseman JP, Tsegaye G, Tsang A, Wong A, Patel R, Macklin JJ, Chen Y, Konnerth A, Jayaraman V, Looger LL, Schreiter ER, Svoboda K, Kim DS. Nat Methods. 2019 Jul;16(7):649-657. doi: 10.1038/s41592-019-0435-6. Epub 2019 Jun 17. PubMed 31209382.
Backbone
  Vector backbone: AAV-CAG-FLEX
  Backbone manufacturer: Scott Sternson
  Backbone size w/o insert (bp): 5027
  Total vector size (bp): 6380
  Vector type: Mammalian Expression, AAV, Cre/Lox
Growth in bacteria
  Bacterial resistance: Ampicillin, 100 μg/mL
  Growth temperature: 30°C
  Growth strain: NEB Stable
  Copy number: Low Copy
Gene/Insert
  Gene/Insert name: jGCaMP7b (alt names: GCaMP3-T302P R303P A317L M374Y D380Y T381R S383T R392G; GCaMP3 variant 1561; Janelia GCaMP7)
  Species: R. norvegicus (rat), G. gallus (chicken); A. victoria (jellyfish)
  Insert size (bp): 1353
  Promoter: CAG
  Tag / fusion protein: T7 epitope, Xpress tag, 6xHis
  Cloning method: Restriction Enzyme; 5′ cloning site BsmBI (destroyed during cloning); 3′ cloning site BsmBI (destroyed during cloning)
  Sequencing primers: 5′ GGTTCGGCTTCTGGCGTGTGACC
Terms and licenses: Academic/Nonprofit Terms; Industry Terms: Not Available to Industry
Depositor comments: Please visit https://www.biorxiv.org/content/10.1101/434589v1 for bioRxiv preprint.
How to cite: pGP-AAV-CAG-FLEX-jGCaMP7b-WPRE was a gift from Douglas Kim & GENIE Project (Addgene plasmid # 104497 ; http://n2t.net/addgene:104497 ; RRID:Addgene_104497)
