[The description below was written by a language model from this plasmid's Addgene catalogue record, the feature table of its GenBank file and pLannotate feature annotations shown in this document.]
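Description:
pGP-AAV-CAG-FLEX-jGCaMP7b-WPRE is an AAV transfer plasmid of about 6.4 kb, built on an AAV-CAG-FLEX backbone, for Cre-dependent expression of the genetically encoded calcium indicator jGCaMP7b in mammalian cells. The bacterial portion carries an ampicillin resistance gene with its own promoter, a ColE1/pUC-type origin and an f1 origin. Although that origin is annotated as high-copy, the catalogue lists the plasmid as low copy and specifies a recombination-deficient strain, which is typical for plasmids containing unstable AAV inverted terminal repeats. Two AAV2 ITRs flank the expression cassette and allow it to be packaged into recombinant AAV particles.

Between the ITRs, the CAG promoter (CMV enhancer, chicken β-actin promoter and a chimeric β-actin/β-globin intron) faces a FLEX switch. The 1353 bp jGCaMP7b coding sequence lies in the antisense orientation relative to the promoter and is bracketed on each side by a loxP and a lox2272 site, with the members of each pair in opposing orientation. Cre recombinase inverts the cassette through one pair of sites and then excises sites from the other pair, locking the sensor in the sense orientation so that only Cre-expressing cells produce it. A WPRE and an SV40 polyadenylation signal follow to enhance transcript stability and processing.

The insert is a GCaMP3-derived variant combining sequences of rat, chicken and jellyfish origin, with T7 epitope, Xpress and 6xHis tags. The automated annotation labels it GCaMP6f by similarity. The GenBank record covers only this coding region, and the second sequencing result is a partial read in the opposite orientation. The construct is used for imaging neuronal calcium activity in genetically defined, Cre-expressing cell populations.
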