Features (pLannotate 1.2.2; 22 found; start..end, strand, type, name):
     35..68      -  protein_bind   loxP: Cre-mediated recombination occurs in the 8-bp core sequence (GCATACAT). Cre recombinase
    139..172     -  protein_bind   lox2272: Cre-mediated recombination occurs in the 8-bp core sequence (GGATACTT). lox2272 sites are compatible with each other, but incompatible with loxP or loxN sites (Lee and Saito, 1988). Cre recombinase
    189..1541    +  CDS            GCaMP6f: improved fluorescent protein-based calcium sensor (Chen et al., 2013)
   1552..1585    +  protein_bind   loxP: Cre-mediated recombination occurs in the 8-bp core sequence (GCATACAT). Cre recombinase
   1648..1681    +  protein_bind   lox2272: Cre-mediated recombination occurs in the 8-bp core sequence (GGATACTT). lox2272 sites are compatible with each other, but incompatible with loxP or loxN sites (Lee and Saito, 1988). Cre recombinase
   1680..1745    -  CDS            HBB (fragment): HBB_LEPEU - Experimental evidence at protein level: Swiss-Prot protein existence level 1. Involved in oxygen transport from the lung to the various peripheral tissues. From Lepus europaeus (European hare).
   1743..1873    -  intron         chimeric intron (fragment): chimera between introns from chicken β-actin and rabbit β-globin
   1962..2097    -  intron         hybrid intron (fragment): hybrid between chicken β-actin (CBA) and minute virus of mice (MMV) introns (Gray et al., 2011)
   2098..2375    -  promoter       chicken β-actin promoter: No description available
   2377..2625    -  enhancer       CMV enhancer (fragment): human cytomegalovirus immediate early enhancer
   2686..2818    +  repeat_region  AAV2 ITR (fragment): inverted terminal repeat of adeno-associated virus serotype 2 inverted
   2813..2882    +  CDS            lacZα (fragment): LacZα fragment of β-galactosidase; lacZ fragment
   2887..3315    +  rep_origin     f1 ori (sequence partly withheld): f1 bacteriophage origin of replication; arrow indicates direction of (+) strand synthesis
   3368..3472    +  promoter       AmpR promoter: bla
   3473..4333    +  CDS            AmpR: β-lactamase; bla; confers resistance to ampicillin, carbenicillin, and related antibiotics
   4504..5092    +  rep_origin     ori: high-copy-number ColE1/pMB1/pBR322/pUC origin of replication
   5275..5331    +  CDS            lacI (fragment): lac repressor; lacI; The lac repressor binds to the lac operator to inhibit transcription in E. coli. This inhibition can be relieved by adding lactose or isopropyl-β-D-thiogalactopyranoside (IPTG).
   5325..5458    -  repeat_region  AAV2 ITR: inverted terminal repeat of adeno-associated virus serotype 2 inverted
   5529..5597    +  CDS            large T antigen (fragment): large T antigen from SV40 (simian virus 40)
   5620..5741    +  polyA_signal   SV40 poly(A) signal: SV40 polyadenylation signal
   5784..6372    -  misc_feature   WPRE: woodchuck hepatitis virus posttranscriptional regulatory element
   6372..17      -  misc_feature   MCS (fragment) (across the origin): pBluescript multiple cloning site
>Addgene plasmid #104497 | pGP-AAV-CAG-FLEX-jGCaMP7b-WPRE | addgene full sequence | sequence record 474711 | Addgene NGS Result
AGCTTGATATCGAATTCGAACCTCTTCGAGGGACATAACTTCGTATAATGTATGCTATACGAAGTTATGG
GTCGATGGTGAGATCTGGACTAGAGGGTCGATGGTGATGCTTGGATCAAAATAGGAAGAATCCCAATGAT
AACTTCGTATAAAGTATCCTATACGAAGTTATACTAGGATCCGCCACCATGGGTTCTCATCATCATCATC
ATCATGGTATGGCTAGCATGACTGGTGGACAGCAAATGGGTCGGGATCTGTACGACGATGACGATAAGGA
TCTCGCCACCATGGTCGACTCATCACGTCGTAAGTGGAATAAGACAGGTCACGCAGTCAGAGCTATAGGT
CGGCTGAGCTCACTCGAGAACGTCTATATCAAGGCCGACAAGCAGAAGAACGGCATCAAGGCGAACTTCA
AGATCCGCCACAACATCGAGGACGGCGGCGTGCAGCTCGCCTACCACTACCAGCAGAACACCCCCATCGG
CGACGGCCCCGTGCTGCTGCCCGACAACCACTACCTGAGCGTGCAGTCCAAACTTTCGAAAGACCCCAAC
GAGAAGCGCGATCACATGGTCCTGCTGGAGTTCGTGACCGCCGCCGGGATCACTCTCGGCATGGACGAGC
TGTACAAGGGCGGTACCGGAGGGAGCATGGTGAGCAAGGGCGAGGAGCTGTTCACCGGGGTGGTGCCCAT
CCTGGTCGAGCTGGACGGCGACGTAAACGGCCACAAGTTCAGCGTGTCCGGCGAGGGTGAGGGCGATGCC
ACCTACGGCAAGCTGACCCTGAAGTTCATCTGCACCACCGGCAAGCTGCCCGTGCCCTGGCCCACCCTCG
TGACCACCCTGACCTACGGCGTGCAGTGCTTCAGCCGCTACCCCGACCACATGAAGCAGCACGACTTCTT
CAAGTCCGCCATGCCCGAAGGCTACATCCAGGAGCGCACCATCTTCTTCAAGGACGACGGCAACTACAAG
ACCCGCGCCGAGGTGAAGTTCGAGGGCGACACCCTGGTGAACCGCATCGAGCTTAAGGGCATCGACTTCA
AGGAGGACGGCAACATCCTGGGGCACAAGCTGGAGTACAACCCACCTGACCAACTGACTGAAGAGCAGAT
CGCAGAATTTAAAGAGCTTTTCTCCCTATTTGACAAGGACGGGGATGGGACAATAACAACCAAGGAGCTG
GGGACGGTGATGCGGTCTCTGGGGCAGAACCCCACAGAAGCAGAGCTGCAGGACATGATCAATGAAGTAG
ATGCCGACGGTGACGGCACAATCGACTTCCCTGAGTTCCTGACAATGTACGCAAGAAAAATGAAATACAG
GGACACGGAAGAAGAAATTAGAGAAGCGTTCGGTGTGTTTGATAAGGATGGCAATGGCTACATCAGTGCA
GCAGAGCTTCGCCACGTGATGACAAACCTTGGAGAGAAGTTAACAGATGAAGAGGTTGATGAAATGATCA
GGGAAGCAGACATCGATGGGGATGGTCAGGTAAACTACGAAGAGTTTGTACAAATGATGACAGCGAAGTG
AAAGCTCTAGTATAACTTCGTATAGCATACATTATACGAAGTTATGGGTCGATGGTGATGCTTGGCAATT
CGGGTCGATGGTGAAGCATTGGTCTTCCTATTTTGATATAACTTCGTATAGGATACTTTATACGAAGTTA
TGGGGATCCAATTCTTTGCCAAAATGATGAGACAGCACAATAACCAGCACGTTGCCCAGGAGCTGTAGGA
AAAAGAAGAAGGCATGAACATGGTTAGCAGAGGCTCTAGAGCCGCCGGTCACACGCCAGAAGCCGAACCC
CGCCCTGCCCCGTCCCCCCCGAAGGCAGCCGTCCCCCCGCGGACAGCCCCGAGCCGCTCCCCCCGCACAA
AGGGCCCTCCCGGAGCCCCTCAAGGCTTTCACGCAGCCACAGAAAAGAAACAAGCCGTCATTAAACCAAG
CGCTAATTACAGCCCGGAGGAGAAGGGCCGTCCCGCCCGCTCACCTGTGGGAGTAACGCGGTCAGTCAGA
GCCGGGGCGGGCGGCGCGAGGCGGCGGCGGAGCGGGGCACGGGGCGAAGGCAGCGCGCAGCGACTCCCGC
CCGCCGCGCGCTTCGCTTTTTATAGGGCCGCCGCCGCCGCCGCCTCGCCATAAAAGGAAACTTTCGGAGC
GCGCCGCTCTGATTGGCTGCCGCCGCACCTCTCCGCCTCGCCCCGCCCCGCCCCTCGCCCCGCCCCGCCC
CGCCTGGCGCGCGCCCCCCCCCCCCCCCCGCCCCCATCGCTGCACAAAATAATTAAAAAATAAATAAATA
CAAAATTGGGGGTGGGGAGGGGGGGGAGATGGGGAGAGTGAAGCAGAACGTGGGGCTCACCTCGACCATG
GTAATAGCGATGACTAATACGTAGATGTACTGCCAAGTAGGAAAGTCCCATAAGGTCATGTACTGGGCAT
AATGCCAGGCGGGCCATTTACCGTCATTGACGTCAATAGGGGGCGTACTTGGCATATGATACACTTGATG
TACTGCCAAGTGGGCAGTTTACCGTAAATACTCCACCCATTGACGTCAATGGAAAGTCCCTATTGGCGTT
ACTATGGGAACATACGTCATTATTGACGTCAATGGTACTCTTCCTAGAGCATGGCTACGTAGATAAGTAG
CATGGCGGGTTAATCATTAACTACAAGGAACCCCTAGTGATGGAGTTGGCCACTCCCTCTCTGCGCGCTC
GCTCGCTCACTGAGGCCGGGCGACCAAAGGTCGCCCGACGCCCGGGCTTTGCCCGGGCGGCCTCAGTGAG
CGAGCGAGCGCGCAGCTGGCGTAATAGCGAAGAGGCCCGCACCGATCGCCCTTCCCAACAGTTGCGCAGC
CTGAATGGCGAATGGG
[124 nt withheld, positions 2887-3010]
C
[91 nt withheld, positions 3012-3102]
A
[49 nt withheld, positions 3104-3152]
CCTTTGACGTTGGAGTCCACGTTCTTTAATAGTGGACTCTTGTTCCAAACTGGAACAACACTCAACCCTA
TCTCGGTCTATTCTTTTGATTTATAAGGGATTTTGCCGATTTCGGCCTATTGGTTAAAAAATGAGCTGAT
TTAACAAAAATTTAACGCGAATTTTAACAAAATATTAACGCTTACAATTTAGGTGGCACTTTTCGGGGAA
ATGTGCGCGGAACCCCTATTTGTTTATTTTTCTAAATACATTCAAATATGTATCCGCTCATGAGACAATA
ACCCTGATAAATGCTTCAATAATATTGAAAAAGGAAGAGTATGAGTATTCAACATTTCCGTGTCGCCCTT
ATTCCCTTTTTTGCGGCATTTTGCCTTCCTGTTTTTGCTCACCCAGAAACGCTGGTGAAAGTAAAAGATG
CTGAAGATCAGTTGGGTGCACGAGTGGGTTACATCGAACTGGATCTCAACAGCGGTAAGATCCTTGAGAG
TTTTCGCCCCGAAGAACGTTTTCCAATGATGAGCACTTTTAAAGTTCTGCTATGTGGCGCGGTATTATCC
CGTATTGACGCCGGGCAAGAGCAACTCGGTCGCCGCATACACTATTCTCAGAATGACTTGGTTGAGTACT
CACCAGTCACAGAAAAGCATCTTACGGATGGCATGACAGTAAGAGAATTATGCAGTGCTGCCATAACCAT
GAGTGATAACACTGCGGCCAACTTACTTCTGACAACGATCGGAGGACCGAAGGAGCTAACCGCTTTTTTG
CACAACATGGGGGATCATGTAACTCGCCTTGATCGTTGGGAACCGGAGCTGAATGAAGCCATACCAAACG
ACGAGCGTGACACCACGATGCCTGTAGCAATGGCAACAACGTTGCGCAAACTATTAACTGGCGAACTACT
TACTCTAGCTTCCCGGCAACAATTAATAGACTGGATGGAGGCGGATAAAGTTGCAGGACCACTTCTGCGC
TCGGCCCTTCCGGCTGGCTGGTTTATTGCTGATAAATCTGGAGCCGGTGAGCGTGGGTCTCGCGGTATCA
TTGCAGCACTGGGGCCAGATGGTAAGCCCTCCCGTATCGTAGTTATCTACACGACGGGGAGTCAGGCAAC
TATGGATGAACGAAATAGACAGATCGCTGAGATAGGTGCCTCACTGATTAAGCATTGGTAACTGTCAGAC
CAAGTTTACTCATATATACTTTAGATTGATTTAAAACTTCATTTTTAATTTAAAAGGATCTAGGTGAAGA
TCCTTTTTGATAATCTCATGACCAAAATCCCTTAACGTGAGTTTTCGTTCCACTGAGCGTCAGACCCCGT
AGAAAAGATCAAAGGATCTTCTTGAGATCCTTTTTTTCTGCGCGTAATCTGCTGCTTGCAAACAAAAAAA
CCACCGCTACCAGCGGTGGTTTGTTTGCCGGATCAAGAGCTACCAACTCTTTTTCCGAAGGTAACTGGCT
TCAGCAGAGCGCAGATACCAAATACTGTTCTTCTAGTGTAGCCGTAGTTAGGCCACCACTTCAAGAACTC
TGTAGCACCGCCTACATACCTCGCTCTGCTAATCCTGTTACCAGTGGCTGCTGCCAGTGGCGATAAGTCG
TGTCTTACCGGGTTGGACTCAAGACGATAGTTACCGGATAAGGCGCAGCGGTCGGGCTGAACGGGGGGTT
CGTGCACACAGCCCAGCTTGGAGCGAACGACCTACACCGAACTGAGATACCTACAGCGTGAGCTATGAGA
AAGCGCCACGCTTCCCGAAGGGAGAAAGGCGGACAGGTATCCGGTAAGCGGCAGGGTCGGAACAGGAGAG
CGCACGAGGGAGCTTCCAGGGGGAAACGCCTGGTATCTTTATAGTCCTGTCGGGTTTCGCCACCTCTGAC
TTGAGCGTCGATTTTTGTGATGCTCGTCAGGGGGGCGGAGCCTATGGAAAAACGCCAGCAACGCGGCCTT
TTTACGGTTCCTGGCCTTTTGCTGGCCTTTTGCTCACATGTTCTTTCCTGCGTTATCCCCTGATTCTGTG
GATAACCGTATTACCGCCTTTGAGTGAGCTGATACCGCTCGCCGCAGCCGAACGACCGAGCGCAGCGAGT
CAGTGAGCGAGGAAGCGGAAGAGCGCCCAATACGCAAACCGCCTCTCCCCGCGCGTTGGCCGATTCATTA
ATGCAGCTGCGCGCTCGCTCGCTCACTGAGGCCGCCCGGGCAAAGCCCGGGCGTCGGGCGACCTTTGGTC
GCCCGGCCTCAGTGAGCGAGCGAGCGCGCAGAGAGGGAGTGGCCAACTCCATCACTAGGGGTTCCTTGTA
GTTAATGATTAACCCGCCATGCTACTTATCTACGTAGCCATGCTCTAGGAAGATCCTTATCGATTTTACC
ACATTTGTAGAGGTTTTACTTGCTTTAAAAAACCTCCCACATCTCCCCCTGAACCTGAAACATAAAATGA
ATGCAATTGTTGTTGTTAACTTGTTTATTGCAGCTTATAATGGTTACAAATAAAGCAATAGCATCACAAA
TTTCACAAATAAAGCATTTTTTTCACTGCATTCTAGTTGTGGTTTGTCCAAACTCATCAATGTATCTTAT
CATGTCTGCTCGAAGCGGCCGCCCGGGTCGACGGTATCGATGCGGGGAGGCGGCCCAAAGGGAGATCCGA
CTCGTCTGAGGGCGAAGGCGAAGACGCGGAAGAGGCCGCAGAGCCGGCAGCAGGCCGCGGGAAGGAAGGT
CCGCTGGATTGAGGGCCGAAGGGACGTAGCAGAAGGACGTCCCGCGCAGAATCCAGGTGGCAACACAGGC
GAGCAGCCAAGGAAAGGACGATGATTTCCCCGACAACACCACGGAATTGTCAGTGCCCAACAGCCGAGCC
CCTGTCCAGCAGCGGGCAAGGCAGGCGGCGATGAGTTCCGCCGTGGCAATAGGGAGGGGGAAAGCGAAAG
TCCCGGAAAGGAGCTGACAGGTGGTGGCAATGCCCCAACCAGTGGGGGTTGCGTCAGCAAACACAGTGCA
CACCACGCCACGTTGCCTGACAACGGGCCACAACTCCTCATAAAGAGACAGCAACCAGGATTTATACAAG
GAGGAGAAAATGAAAGCCATACGGGAAGCAATAGCATGATACAAAGGCATTAAAGCAGCGTATCCACATA
GCGTAAAAGGAGCAACATAGTTAAGAATACCAGTCAATCTTTCACAAATTTTGTAATCCAGAGGTTGATT
ATCGATA
