Features (pLannotate 1.2.2; 21 found; start..end, strand, type, name):
      1..118     +  intron         hybrid intron (fragment): hybrid between chicken β-actin (CBA) and minute virus of mice (MMV) introns (Gray et al., 2011)
    207..337     +  intron         chimeric intron (fragment): chimera between introns from chicken β-actin and rabbit β-globin
    335..400     +  CDS            HBB (fragment): HBB_LEPEU - Experimental evidence at protein level: Swiss-Prot protein existence level 1. Involved in oxygen transport from the lung to the various peripheral tissues. From Lepus europaeus (European hare).
    399..432     -  protein_bind   lox2272: Cre-mediated recombination occurs in the 8-bp core sequence (GGATACTT). lox2272 sites are compatible with each other, but incompatible with loxP or loxN sites (Lee and Saito, 1988). Cre recombinase
    495..528     -  protein_bind   loxP: Cre-mediated recombination occurs in the 8-bp core sequence (GCATACAT). Cre recombinase
    539..1891    -  CDS            GCaMP6f: improved fluorescent protein-based calcium sensor (Chen et al., 2013)
   1908..1941    +  protein_bind   lox2272: Cre-mediated recombination occurs in the 8-bp core sequence (GGATACTT). lox2272 sites are compatible with each other, but incompatible with loxP or loxN sites (Lee and Saito, 1988). Cre recombinase
   2012..2045    +  protein_bind   loxP: Cre-mediated recombination occurs in the 8-bp core sequence (GCATACAT). Cre recombinase
   2063..2087    +  misc_feature   MCS (fragment): pBluescript multiple cloning site
   2087..2675    +  misc_feature   WPRE: woodchuck hepatitis virus posttranscriptional regulatory element
   2718..2839    -  polyA_signal   SV40 poly(A) signal: SV40 polyadenylation signal
   2862..2930    -  CDS            large T antigen (fragment): large T antigen from SV40 (simian virus 40)
   3001..3134    +  repeat_region  AAV2 ITR: inverted terminal repeat of adeno-associated virus serotype 2 inverted
   3128..3184    -  CDS            lacI (fragment): lac repressor; lacI; The lac repressor binds to the lac operator to inhibit transcription in E. coli. This inhibition can be relieved by adding lactose or isopropyl-β-D-thiogalactopyranoside (IPTG).
   3367..3955    -  rep_origin     ori: high-copy-number ColE1/pMB1/pBR322/pUC origin of replication
   4126..4986    -  CDS            AmpR: β-lactamase; bla; confers resistance to ampicillin, carbenicillin, and related antibiotics
   4987..5091    -  promoter       AmpR promoter: bla
   5144..5572    -  rep_origin     f1 ori (sequence partly withheld): f1 bacteriophage origin of replication; arrow indicates direction of (+) strand synthesis
   5577..5646    -  CDS            lacZα (fragment): LacZα fragment of β-galactosidase; lacZ fragment
   5641..5773    -  repeat_region  AAV2 ITR (fragment): inverted terminal repeat of adeno-associated virus serotype 2 inverted
   5834..6063    +  enhancer       CMV enhancer (fragment): human cytomegalovirus immediate early enhancer
>Addgene plasmid #104497 | pGP-AAV-CAG-FLEX-jGCaMP7b-WPRE Sequencing Result | analyzer sequence | sequence record 203374
CTTCGCCCCGTGCCCCGCTCCGCCGCCGCCTCGCGCCGCCCGCCCCGGCTCTGACTGACCGCGTTACTCC
CACAGGTGAGCGGGCGGGACGGCCCTTCTCCTCCGGGCTGTAATTAGCGCTTGGTTTAATGACGGCTTGT
TTCTTTTCTGTGGCTGCGTGAAAGCCTTGAGGGGCTCCGGGAGGGCCCTTTGTGCGGGGGGAGCGGCTCG
GGGCTGTCCGCGGGGGGACGGCTGCCTTCGGGGGGGACGGGGCAGGGCGGGGTTCGGCTTCTGGCGTGTG
ACCGGCGGCTCTAGAGCCTCTGCTAACCATGTTCATGCCTTCTTCTTTTTCCTACAGCTCCTGGGCAACG
TGCTGGTTATTGTGCTGTCTCATCATTTTGGCAAAGAATTGGATCCCCATAACTTCGTATAAAGTATCCT
ATACGAAGTTATATCAAAATAGGAAGACCAATGCTTCACCATCGACCCGAATTGCCAAGCATCACCATCG
ACCCATAACTTCGTATAATGTATGCTATACGAAGTTATACTAGAGCTTTCACTTCGCTGTCATCATTTGT
ACAAACTCTTCGTAGTTTACCTGACCATCCCCATCGATGTCTGCTTCCCTGATCATTTCATCAACCTCTT
CATCTGTTAACTTCTCTCCAAGGTTTGTCATCACGTGGCGAAGCTCTGCTGCACTGATGTAGCCATTGCC
ATCCTTATCAAACACACCGAACGCTTCTCTAATTTCTTCTTCCGTGTCCCTGTATTTCATTTTTCTTGCG
TACATTGTCAGGAACTCAGGGAAGTCGATTGTGCCGTCACCGTCGGCATCTACTTCATTGATCATGTCCT
GCAGCTCTGCTTCTGTGGGGTTCTGCCCCAGAGACCGCATCACCGTCCCCAGCTCCTTGGTTGTTATTGT
CCCATCCCCGTCCTTGTCAAATAGGGAGAAAAGCTCTTTAAATTCTGCGATCTGCTCTTCAGTCAGTTGG
TCAGGTGGGTTGTACTCCAGCTTGTGCCCCAGGATGTTGCCGTCCTCCTTGAAGTCGATGCCCTTAAGCT
CGATGCGGTTCACCAGGGTGTCGCCCTCGAACTTCACCTCGGCGCGGGTCTTGTAGTTGCCGTCGTCCTT
GAAGAAGATGGTGCGCTCCTGGATGTAGCCTTCGGGCATGGCGGACTTGAAGAAGTCGTGCTGCTTCATG
TGGTCGGGGTAGCGGCTGAAGCACTGCACGCCGTAGGTCAGGGTGGTCACGAGGGTGGGCCAGGGCACGG
GCAGCTTGCCGGTGGTGCAGATGAACTTCAGGGTCAGCTTGCCGTAGGTGGCATCGCCCTCACCCTCGCC
GGACACGCTGAACTTGTGGCCGTTTACGTCGCCGTCCAGCTCGACCAGGATGGGCACCACCCCGGTGAAC
AGCTCCTCGCCCTTGCTCACCATGCTCCCTCCGGTACCGCCCTTGTACAGCTCGTCCATGCCGAGAGTGA
TCCCGGCGGCGGTCACGAACTCCAGCAGGACCATGTGATCGCGCTTCTCGTTGGGGTCTTTCGAAAGTTT
GGACTGCACGCTCAGGTAGTGGTTGTCGGGCAGCAGCACGGGGCCGTCGCCGATGGGGGTGTTCTGCTGG
TAGTGGTAGGCGAGCTGCACGCCGCCGTCCTCGATGTTGTGGCGGATCTTGAAGTTCGCCTTGATGCCGT
TCTTCTGCTTGTCGGCCTTGATATAGACGTTCTCGAGTGAGCTCAGCCGACCTATAGCTCTGACTGCGTG
ACCTGTCTTATTCCACTTACGACGTGATGAGTCGACCATGGTGGCGAGATCCTTATCGTCATCGTCGTAC
AGATCCCGACCCATTTGCTGTCCACCAGTCATGCTAGCCATACCATGATGATGATGATGATGAGAACCCA
TGGTGGCGGATCCTAGTATAACTTCGTATAGGATACTTTATACGAAGTTATCATTGGGATTCTTCCTATT
TTGATCCAAGCATCACCATCGACCCTCTAGTCCAGATCTCACCATCGACCCATAACTTCGTATAGCATAC
ATTATACGAAGTTATGTCCCTCGAAGAGGTTCGAATTCGATATCAAGCTTATCGATAATCAACCTCTGGA
TTACAAAATTTGTGAAAGATTGACTGGTATTCTTAACTATGTTGCTCCTTTTACGCTATGTGGATACGCT
GCTTTAATGCCTTTGTATCATGCTATTGCTTCCCGTATGGCTTTCATTTTCTCCTCCTTGTATAAATCCT
GGTTGCTGTCTCTTTATGAGGAGTTGTGGCCCGTTGTCAGGCAACGTGGCGTGGTGTGCACTGTGTTTGC
TGACGCAACCCCCACTGGTTGGGGCATTGCCACCACCTGTCAGCTCCTTTCCGGGACTTTCGCTTTCCCC
CTCCCTATTGCCACGGCGGAACTCATCGCCGCCTGCCTTGCCCGCTGCTGGACAGGGGCTCGGCTGTTGG
GCACTGACAATTCCGTGGTGTTGTCGGGGAAATCATCGTCCTTTCCTTGGCTGCTCGCCTGTGTTGCCAC
CTGGATTCTGCGCGGGACGTCCTTCTGCTACGTCCCTTCGGCCCTCAATCCAGCGGACCTTCCTTCCCGC
GGCCTGCTGCCGGCTCTGCGGCCTCTTCCGCGTCTTCGCCTTCGCCCTCAGACGAGTCGGATCTCCCTTT
GGGCCGCCTCCCCGCATCGATACCGTCGACCCGGGCGGCCGCTTCGAGCAGACATGATAAGATACATTGA
TGAGTTTGGACAAACCACAACTAGAATGCAGTGAAAAAAATGCTTTATTTGTGAAATTTGTGATGCTATT
GCTTTATTTGTAACCATTATAAGCTGCAATAAACAAGTTAACAACAACAATTGCATTCATTTTATGTTTC
AGGTTCAGGGGGAGATGTGGGAGGTTTTTTAAAGCAAGTAAAACCTCTACAAATGTGGTAAAATCGATAA
GGATCTTCCTAGAGCATGGCTACGTAGATAAGTAGCATGGCGGGTTAATCATTAACTACAAGGAACCCCT
AGTGATGGAGTTGGCCACTCCCTCTCTGCGCGCTCGCTCGCTCACTGAGGCCGGGCGACCAAAGGTCGCC
CGACGCCCGGGCTTTGCCCGGGCGGCCTCAGTGAGCGAGCGAGCGCGCAGCTGCATTAATGAATCGGCCA
ACGCGCGGGGAGAGGCGGTTTGCGTATTGGGCGCTCTTCCGCTTCCTCGCTCACTGACTCGCTGCGCTCG
GTCGTTCGGCTGCGGCGAGCGGTATCAGCTCACTCAAAGGCGGTAATACGGTTATCCACAGAATCAGGGG
ATAACGCAGGAAAGAACATGTGAGCAAAAGGCCAGCAAAAGGCCAGGAACCGTAAAAAGGCCGCGTTGCT
GGCGTTTTTCCATAGGCTCCGCCCCCCTGACGAGCATCACAAAAATCGACGCTCAAGTCAGAGGTGGCGA
AACCCGACAGGACTATAAAGATACCAGGCGTTTCCCCCTGGAAGCTCCCTCGTGCGCTCTCCTGTTCCGA
CCCTGCCGCTTACCGGATACCTGTCCGCCTTTCTCCCTTCGGGAAGCGTGGCGCTTTCTCATAGCTCACG
CTGTAGGTATCTCAGTTCGGTGTAGGTCGTTCGCTCCAAGCTGGGCTGTGTGCACGAACCCCCCGTTCAG
CCCGACCGCTGCGCCTTATCCGGTAACTATCGTCTTGAGTCCAACCCGGTAAGACACGACTTATCGCCAC
TGGCAGCAGCCACTGGTAACAGGATTAGCAGAGCGAGGTATGTAGGCGGTGCTACAGAGTTCTTGAAGTG
GTGGCCTAACTACGGCTACACTAGAAGAACAGTATTTGGTATCTGCGCTCTGCTGAAGCCAGTTACCTTC
GGAAAAAGAGTTGGTAGCTCTTGATCCGGCAAACAAACCACCGCTGGTAGCGGTGGTTTTTTTGTTTGCA
AGCAGCAGATTACGCGCAGAAAAAAAGGATCTCAAGAAGATCCTTTGATCTTTTCTACGGGGTCTGACGC
TCAGTGGAACGAAAACTCACGTTAAGGGATTTTGGTCATGAGATTATCAAAAAGGATCTTCACCTAGATC
CTTTTAAATTAAAAATGAAGTTTTAAATCAATCTAAAGTATATATGAGTAAACTTGGTCTGACAGTTACC
AATGCTTAATCAGTGAGGCACCTATCTCAGCGATCTGTCTATTTCGTTCATCCATAGTTGCCTGACTCCC
CGTCGTGTAGATAACTACGATACGGGAGGGCTTACCATCTGGCCCCAGTGCTGCAATGATACCGCGAGAC
CCACGCTCACCGGCTCCAGATTTATCAGCAATAAACCAGCCAGCCGGAAGGGCCGAGCGCAGAAGTGGTC
CTGCAACTTTATCCGCCTCCATCCAGTCTATTAATTGTTGCCGGGAAGCTAGAGTAAGTAGTTCGCCAGT
TAATAGTTTGCGCAACGTTGTTGCCATTGCTACAGGCATCGTGGTGTCACGCTCGTCGTTTGGTATGGCT
TCATTCAGCTCCGGTTCCCAACGATCAAGGCGAGTTACATGATCCCCCATGTTGTGCAAAAAAGCGGTTA
GCTCCTTCGGTCCTCCGATCGTTGTCAGAAGTAAGTTGGCCGCAGTGTTATCACTCATGGTTATGGCAGC
ACTGCATAATTCTCTTACTGTCATGCCATCCGTAAGATGCTTTTCTGTGACTGGTGAGTACTCAACCAAG
TCATTCTGAGAATAGTGTATGCGGCGACCGAGTTGCTCTTGCCCGGCGTCAATACGGGATAATACCGCGC
CACATAGCAGAACTTTAAAAGTGCTCATCATTGGAAAACGTTCTTCGGGGCGAAAACTCTCAAGGATCTT
ACCGCTGTTGAGATCCAGTTCGATGTAACCCACTCGTGCACCCAACTGATCTTCAGCATCTTTTACTTTC
ACCAGCGTTTCTGGGTGAGCAAAAACAGGAAGGCAAAATGCCGCAAAAAAGGGAATAAGGGCGACACGGA
AATGTTGAATACTCATACTCTTCCTTTTTCAATATTATTGAAGCATTTATCAGGGTTATTGTCTCATGAG
CGGATACATATTTGAATGTATTTAGAAAAATAAACAAATAGGGGTTCCGCGCACATTTCCCCGAAAAGTG
CCACCTAAATTGTAAGCGTTAATATTTTGTTAAAATTCGCGTTAAATTTTTGTTAAATCAGCTCATTTTT
TAACCAATAGGCCGAAATCGGCAAAATCCCTTATAAATCAAAAGAATAGACCGAGATAGGGTTGAGTGTT
GTTCCAGTTTGGAACAAGAGTCCACTATTAAAGAACGTGGACTCCAACGTCAAAGG
[49 nt withheld, positions 5307-5355]
T
[91 nt withheld, positions 5357-5447]
G
[124 nt withheld, positions 5449-5572]
CCCATTCGCCATTCAGGCTGCGCAACTGTTGGGAAGGGCGATCGGTGCGGGCCTCTTCGCTATTACGCCA
GCTGCGCGCTCGCTCGCTCACTGAGGCCGCCCGGGCAAAGCCCGGGCGTCGGGCGACCTTTGGTCGCCCG
GCCTCAGTGAGCGAGCGAGCGCGCAGAGAGGGAGTGGCCAACTCCATCACTAGGGGTTCCTTGTAGTTAA
TGATTAACCCGCCATGCTACTTATCTACGTAGCCATGCTCTAGGAAGAGTACCATTGACGTCAATAATGA
CGTATGTTCCCATAGTAACGCCAATAGGGACTTTCCATTGACGTCAATGGGTGGAGTATTTACGGTAAAC
TGCCCACTTGGCAGTACATCAAGTGTATCATATGCCAAGTACGCCCCCTATTGACGTCAATGACGGTAAA
TGGCCCGCCTGGCATTATGCCCAGTACATGACCTTATGGGACTTTCCTACTTGGCAGTACATCTACGTAT
T
