LOCUS       Exported 1350 bp ds-DNA linear SYN 09-JUN-2021
DEFINITION  AAV-mediated expression of ultrasensitive protein calcium sensor
            under the CAG promoter, Cre mediated flip-excision switch.
ACCESSION   .
VERSION     .
KEYWORDS    pGP-AAV-CAG-FLEX-jGCaMP7b-WPRE
SOURCE      synthetic DNA construct
  ORGANISM  synthetic DNA construct
REFERENCE   1 (bases 1 to 1350)
  AUTHORS   Dana H, Sun Y, Mohar B, Hulse BK, Kerlin AM, Hasseman JP, Tsegaye G,
            Tsang A, Wong A, Patel R, Macklin JJ, Chen Y, Konnerth A, Jayaraman
            V, Looger LL, Schreiter ER, Svoboda K, Kim DS
  TITLE     High-performance calcium sensors for imaging activity in neuronal
            populations and microcompartments.
  JOURNAL   Nat Methods. 2019 Jul;16(7):649-657. doi: 10.1038/s41592-019-0435-6.
            Epub 2019 Jun 17.
  PUBMED    31209382
REFERENCE   2 (bases 1 to 1350)
  AUTHORS   .
  TITLE     Direct Submission
  JOURNAL   Exported Jun 9, 2021 from SnapGene Server 1.1.58
            http://www.snapgene.com
FEATURES             Location/Qualifiers
     source          1..1350
                     /organism="synthetic DNA construct"
                     /mol_type="other DNA"
     CDS             1..1350
                     /codon_start=1
                     /product="improved fluorescent protein-based calcium sensor
                     (Chen et al., 2013)"
                     /label=GCaMP6f
                     /translation="MGSHHHHHHGMASMTGGQQMGRDLYDDDDKDLATMVDSSRRKWNK
                     TGHAVRAIGRLSSLENVYIKADKQKNGIKANFKIRHNIEDGGVQLAYHYQQNTPIGDGP
                     VLLPDNHYLSVQSKLSKDPNEKRDHMVLLEFVTAAGITLGMDELYKGGTGGSMVSKGEE
                     LFTGVVPILVELDGDVNGHKFSVSGEGEGDATYGKLTLKFICTTGKLPVPWPTLVTTLT
                     YGVQCFSRYPDHMKQHDFFKSAMPEGYIQERTIFFKDDGNYKTRAEVKFEGDTLVNRIE
                     LKGIDFKEDGNILGHKLEYNPPDQLTEEQIAEFKELFSLFDKDGDGTITTKELGTVMRS
                     LGQNPTEAELQDMINEVDADGDGTIDFPEFLTMYARKMKYRDTEEEIREAFGVFDKDGN
                     GYISAAELRHVMTNLGEKLTDEEVDEMIREADIDGDGQVNYEEFVQMMTAK"
     regulatory      97..106
                     /regulatory_class="other"
                     /note="vertebrate consensus sequence for strong initiation
                     of translation (Kozak, 1987)"
     primer_bind     387..408
                     /label=EGFP-C
                     /note="EGFP, forward primer"
     primer_bind     complement(514..535)
                     /label=EGFP-N
                     /note="EGFP, reverse primer"
     primer_bind     complement(775..794)
                     /label=EXFP-R
                     /note="For distinguishing EGFP variants, reverse primer"
ORIGIN
        1 atgggttctc atcatcatca tcatcatggt atggctagca tgactggtgg acagcaaatg
       61 ggtcgggatc tgtacgacga tgacgataag gatctcgcca ccatggtcga ctcatcacgt
      121 cgtaagtgga ataagacagg tcacgcagtc agagctatag gtcggctgag ctcactcgag
      181 aacgtctata tcaaggccga caagcagaag aacggcatca aggcgaactt caagatccgc
      241 cacaacatcg aggacggcgg cgtgcagctc gcctaccact accagcagaa cacccccatc
      301 ggcgacggcc ccgtgctgct gcccgacaac cactacctga gcgtgcagtc caaactttcg
      361 aaagacccca acgagaagcg cgatcacatg gtcctgctgg agttcgtgac cgccgccggg
      421 atcactctcg gcatggacga gctgtacaag ggcggtaccg gagggagcat ggtgagcaag
      481 ggcgaggagc tgttcaccgg ggtggtgccc atcctggtcg agctggacgg cgacgtaaac
      541 ggccacaagt tcagcgtgtc cggcgagggt gagggcgatg ccacctacgg caagctgacc
      601 ctgaagttca tctgcaccac cggcaagctg cccgtgccct ggcccaccct cgtgaccacc
      661 ctgacctacg gcgtgcagtg cttcagccgc taccccgacc acatgaagca gcacgacttc
      721 ttcaagtccg ccatgcccga aggctacatc caggagcgca ccatcttctt caaggacgac
      781 ggcaactaca agacccgcgc cgaggtgaag ttcgagggcg acaccctggt gaaccgcatc
      841 gagcttaagg gcatcgactt caaggaggac ggcaacatcc tggggcacaa gctggagtac
      901 aacccacctg accaactgac tgaagagcag atcgcagaat ttaaagagct tttctcccta
      961 tttgacaagg acggggatgg gacaataaca accaaggagc tggggacggt gatgcggtct
     1021 ctggggcaga accccacaga agcagagctg caggacatga tcaatgaagt agatgccgac
     1081 ggtgacggca caatcgactt ccctgagttc ctgacaatgt acgcaagaaa aatgaaatac
     1141 agggacacgg aagaagaaat tagagaagcg ttcggtgtgt ttgataagga tggcaatggc
     1201 tacatcagtg cagcagagct tcgccacgtg atgacaaacc ttggagagaa gttaacagat
     1261 gaagaggttg atgaaatgat cagggaagca gacatcgatg gggatggtca ggtaaactac
     1321 gaagagtttg tacaaatgat gacagcgaag
//
